>Addgene plasmid #210147 | pRH3016 | addgene full sequence | sequence record 416218 | Addgene NGS Result
GCTGCTTGGCGGTCGAGTTTATCATTATCAATACTGCCATTTCAAAGAATACGTAAATAATTAATAGTAG
TGATTTTCCTAACTTTATTTAGTCAAAAAATTAGCCTTTTAATTCTGCTGTAACCCGTACATGCCCAAAA
TAGGGGGCGGGTTACACAGAATATATAACATCGTAGGTGTCTGGGTGAACAGTTTATTCCTGGCATCCAC
TAAATATAATGGAGCCCGCTTTTTAAGCTGGCATCCAGAAAAAAAAAGAATCCCAGCACCAAAATATTGT
TTTCTTCACCAACCATCAGTTCATAGGTCCATTCTCTTAGCGCAACTACAGAGAACAGGGGCACAAACAG
GCAAAAAACGGGCACAACCTCAATGGAGTGATGCAACCTGCCTGGAGTAAATGATGACACAAGGCAATTG
ACCCACGCATGTATCTATCTCATTTTCTTACACCTTCTATTACCTTCTGCTCTCTCTGATTTGGAAAAAG
CTGAAAAAAAAGGTTGAAACCAGTTCCCTGAAATTATTCCCCTACTTGACTAATAAGTATATAAAGACGG
TAGGTATTGATTGTAATTCTGTAAATCTATTTCTTAAACTTCTTAAATTCTACTTTTATAGTTAGTCTTT
TTTTTAGTTTTAAAACACCAAGAACTTAGTTTCGACGGATCTGCAGGAATTCGATATCAAGCTTATCGAT
ACCGTCGACCTCGAGAATGGCTGCCGTCACATTACATCTAAGAGCTGAAACTAAACCCCTAGAGGCACGT
GCTGCCTTAACACCTACCACGGATAAAAAACTGATAGCTAAGGGCTTCAAAATATATGTAGAGGACAGTC
CACAATCTACTTTCAATATTAACGAATATCGTCAAGCAGGTGCCATTATAGTGCCTGCAGGTTCATGGAA
AACCGCTCCACGCGACAGAATCATTATAGGTTTGAAGGAAATGCCTGAAACCGATACTTTCCCTCTAGTC
CACGAACACATCCAGTTTGCTCACTGCTACAAAGACCAAGCTGGGTGGCAAAATGTCCTTATGAGATTTA
TTAAGGGACACGGTACTCTATATGATTTGGAATTTTTGGAAAATGACCAAGGTAGAAGAGTTGCTGCCTT
TGGATTTTACGCTGGGTTCGCAGGTGCAGCCCTTGGTGTAAGAGACTGGGCATTCAAGCAAACGCATTCT
GACGATGAAGACTTGCCTGCAGTGTCGCCTTACCCCAATGAAAAGGCATTGGTTAAAGATGTTACCAAAG
ATTATAAAGAAGCCTTAGCCACCGGAGCCAGAAAGCCAACCGTGTTAATCATTGGTGCGCTAGGAAGATG
TGGTTCCGGTGCCATCGATCTGTTGCACAAAGTTGGTATTCCAGATGCTAACATATTAAAATGGGATATC
AAAGAAACTTCCCGTGGTGGTCCCTTTGACGAAATTCCACAAGCTGATATTTTTATCAATTGTATATATC
TATCGAAGCCAATTGCTCCTTTCACTAACATGGAGAAACTGAATAATCCTAACAGAAGACTAAGGACCGT
GGTGGACGTATCAGCAGACACTACCAACCCTCACAACCCCATCCCAATATACACTGTGGCTACTGTGTTT
AACAAACCTACCGTTCTGGTACCTACCACTGCCGGGCCTAAATTATCTGTCATCTCTATTGATCACTTGC
CTTCTTTGCTGCCAAGAGAAGCTTCAGAATTTTTCTCTCATGATCTCTTACCATCTTTAGAGCTCCTACC
TCAAAGAAAAACTGCTCCTGTCTGGGTTAGAGCCAAGAAATTGTTCGATAGACATTGCGCTCGTGTTAAA
AGATCTTCAAGATTGGGTCGACGGATCCCCGGGTTAATTAACAGTAAAGGAGAAGAACTTTTCACTGGAG
TTGTCCCAATTCTTGTTGAATTAGATGGTGATGTTAATGGGCACAAATTTTCTGTCAGTGGAGAGGGTGA
AGGTGATGCAACATACGGAAAACTTACCCTTAAATTTATTTGCACTACTGGAAAACTACCTGTTCCATGG
CCAACACTTGTCACTACTTTCACTTATGGTGTTCAATGCTTTTCAAGATACCCAGATCATATGAAACGGC
ATGACTTTTTCAAGAGTGCCATGCCCGAAGGTTATGTACAGGAAAGAACTATATTTTTCAAAGATGACGG
GAACTACAAGACACGTGCTGAAGTCAAGTTTGAAGGTGATACCCTTGTTAATAGAATCGAGTTAAAAGGT
ATTGATTTTAAAGAAGATGGAAACATTCTTGGACACAAATTGGAATACAACTATAACTCACACAATGTAT
ACATCATGGCAGACAAACAAAAGAATGGAATCAAAGTTAACTTCAAAATTAGACACAACATTGAAGATGG
AAGCGTTCAACTAGCAGACCATTATCAACAAAATACTCCAATTGGCGATGGCCCTGTCCTTTTACCAGAC
AACCATTACCTGTCCACACAATCTGCCCTTTCGAAAGATCCCAACGAAAAGAGAGACCACATGGTCCTTC
TTGAGTTTGTAACAGCTGCTGGGATTACACATGGCATGGATGAACTATACAAATAGGGCGCGCCACTTCT
AAATAAGCGAATTTCTTATGATTTATGATTTTTATTATTAAATAAGTTATAAAAAAAATAAGTGTATACA
AATTTTAAAGTGACTCTTAGGTTTTAAAACGAAAATTCTTATTCTTGAGTAACTCTTTCCTGTAGGTCAG
GTTGCTTTCTCAGGTATAGTATGAGGTCGCTCTTATTGACCACACCTCTACCGGCAGCCCTATAGTGAGT
CGTATTACGCGCGCTCACTGGCCGTCGTTTTACAACGTCGTGACTGGGAAAACCCTGGCGTTACCCAACT
TAATCGCCTTGCAGCACATCCCCCTTTCGCCAGCTGGCGTAATAGCGAAGAGGCCCGCACCGATCGCCCT
TCCCAACAGTTGCGCAGCCTGAATGGCGAATGG
[124 nt withheld, positions 2974-3097]
C
[91 nt withheld, positions 3099-3189]
A
[49 nt withheld, positions 3191-3239]
CCTTTGACGTTGGAGTCCACGTTCTTT
[37 nt withheld, positions 3267-3303]
ACCCTATCTCGGTCTATTCTTTTGATTTATAAGGGATTTTGCCGATTTCGGCCTATTGGTTAAAAAATGA
GCTGATTTAACAAAAATTTAACGCGAATTTTAACAAAATATTAACGCTTACAATTTCCTGATGCGGTATT
TTCTCCTTACGCATCTGTGCGGTATTTCACACCGCATAGATCTTATGTATGAAATTCTTAAAAAAGGACA
CCTGTAAGCGTTGATTTCTATGTATGAAGTCCACATTTGATGTAATCATAACAAAGCCTAAAAAATAGGT
ATATCATTTTATAATTATTTGCTGTACAAGTATATCAATAAACTTATATATTACTTGTTTTCTAGATAAG
CTTCGTAACCGACAGTTTCTAACTTTTGTGCTTTGACAAGAACTTCTTCTTCTTGCTTTAATAAAAACTG
TTCCATTTTCGTTGTATAACTTGAATCATAAGCGCCAAGCAGTCTGACAGCCAACAGCGCAGCGTTCGTA
CTATTATTAATAGCGACGGTAGCTACTGGAACACCTCTAGGCATTTGCACAATTGAATGTAAAGAATCTA
CTCCATCTAGACAAGAACCTTTTACGGGCACACCGATGACAGGAAGTGGTGTCATTGCAGCCACCATACC
TGGCAAGTGAGCAGCCCCACCAGCTCCAGCGATAATTGTTTTAATTCCACGCTTGCTTGCGGAAATAGCA
TATGCTGACATCCTATGTGGAGTTCTATGAGCAGAGACTATTGTCACTTCAAATGGAACGCCAAAATCTT
TTAAAACCGCACATGCGGCAGACATTACCGGCAAGTCAGAGTCTGATCCCATGATGATTCCAACCAATGG
TTTGACCATTGCTTCCAAGTCCAACTTTTGAGCGACAGAGATTTTGATTGGAATATCAGTTCTACCTGTA
ATGTAGTTCAGCCTTTGTTCACATTCCGCCATACTGGAGGCAATAATATTTATGTGACCTACTTTTCTGT
TAGGTCTAGACTCTTTTCCATATAAGTACACTGAGGAACCTGGAGTCGCCAATGCTCTTTCGCAAGTTTC
TAGCTCTTTATCTTTTGTATGTTTGTCTCCAAGAACATTTAGCATAATGGCGTTCGTTGTAATGGTGGAG
AAAGATGTGAAATTCTTTGGCATTGGCAAATCCAATATTGATCTCAAATGAGCTTCAAATTGAGAAGTGA
CGCAAGCATCAATGGTATAATGTCCAGAGTTGTGAGGCCTTGGGGCAATTTCGTTAATAAGCAATTCCCC
TGTTTCTAAATAGAACATTTCCACACCAAATATACCACAACCGGGAAAAGATTTGATTGCATTTTCTGCC
AACAACTTCGCCTTAAGTTGAACGGAGTCCGGAACTCTAGCAGGCGCATAACATAAGTCACAAATATTGT
CCTTGTGGATAGTCTCTACAATTGGGTAAGAAAACACTAAACCGTTAACAGACCTCACAATCATGACTGC
TAATTCTTTAGTAAATGGTGCCCATTTTTCGGCGTACAAAGGACGATCCTTCAGTACTTCCAAAGCTTCC
GGAATCATTTCCTTATTCTTTACAACGAAGTTACCTCTTCCATCGTATGCCAAAGTCCTCGACTTCAAGA
CGAATGGAAAACCCAAATCTCTTCCAACATTCAATAGGGACGTCTCACTGGCTTGTTCCACAGGAACACT
TTGGGTAACTGCTATACCATTTTTGATTAAATGCTCTTTTTGAATATATTTGTCTTGTATCAATCTGATT
GTTTCTGGAGAAGGGTAAATTTTTAATTTGGGATGTTTTACTTGAAGATTCTTTAGTGTAGGAACATCAA
CATGCTCAATCTCAATCGTTAGCACATCACATTTTTCAGCTAGTTTTTCGATATCAAGAGGATTGGAAAA
GGAGCCATTAACGTGGTCATTGGAGTTGCTTATTTGTTTGGCAGGAGAATTTTCAGCATCTAGTATTACC
GTCTTAATGTTGAGCCTGTTTGCTGCCTCAACAATCATACGTCCCAATTGTCCCCCTCCTAATATACCAA
CTGTTCTAGAATCCATACTTGATTGTTTTGTCCGATTTTCTTGTTTTTCTTGATTGTTATAGTAGGATGT
ACTTAGAAGAGAGATCCAACGATTTTACGCACCAATTTATACATGAAATGCTCCATAATATTGTCCATTT
AGTTCTTAATAAAAGGTCAGCAAGAGTCAATCACTTAGTATTACCCGGTTCGTAGCCATGCAACAAGAGT
CATTTGTCAGCATAGCTGTAATAATCAATCATGACGTAAGAAATGTATCATAATTAAAAGTTGTTAAAGA
TGTCAGTGTTATGTTGGTGTTACAAAATTCTCGGCTTCTCACTAATATTTAATATCTCTTAAATTTTATC
TGTCTTTGATTCTTTTAAGAAAAGTTATGTATTATTCAAGAATTAATTCAGATCTATTCTTTTGATTTAT
AAGGGATTTTGCCGATTTCGGCCTATTGGTTAAAAAATGAGCTGATTTAACAAAAATTTAACGCGAATTT
TAACAAAATATTAACGCTTACAATTTCCTGATGCGGTATTTTCTCCTTACGCATCTGTGCGGTATTTCAC
ACCGCATATGGTGCACTCTCAGTACAATCTGCTCTGATGCCGCATAGTTAAGCCAGCCCCGACACCCGCC
AACACCCGCTGACGCGCCCTGACGGGCTTGTCTGCTCCCGGCATCCGCTTACAGACAAGCTGTGACCGTC
TCCGGGAGCTGCATGTGTCAGAGGTTTTCACCGTCATCACCGAAACGCGCGAGACGAAAGGGCCTCGTGA
TACGCCTATTTTTATAGGTTAATGTCATGATCTTTTTGTGTGGTGCCCTCCTCCTTGTCAATATTAATGT
TAAAGTGCAATTCTTTTTCCTTATCACGTTGAGCCATTAGTATCAATTTGCTTACCTGTATTCCTTTACA
TCCTCCTTTTTCTCCTTCTTGATAAATGTATGTAGATTGCGTATATAGTTTCGTCTACCCTATGAACATA
TTCCATTTTGTAATTTCGTGTCGTTTCTATTATGAATTTCATTTATAAAGTTTATGTACAAATATCATAA
AAAAAGAGAATCTTTTTAAGCAAGGATTTTCTTAACTTCTTCGGCGACAGCATCACCGACTTCGGTGGTA
CTGTTGGAACCACCTAAATCACCAGTTCTGATACCTGCATCCAAAACCTTTTTAACTGCATCTTCAATGG
CCTTACCTTCTTCAGGCAAGTTCAATGACAATTTCAACATCATTGCAGCAGACAAGATAGTGGCGATAGG
GTTGACCTTATTCTTTGGCAAATCTGGAGCAGAACCGTGGCATGGTTCGTACAAACCAAATGCGGTGTTC
TTGTCTGGCAAAGAGGCCAAGGACGCAGATGGCAACAAACCCAAGGAACCTGGGATAACGGAGGCTTCAT
CGGAGATGATATCACCAAACATGTTGCTGGTGATTATAATACCATTTAGGTGGGTTGGGTTCTTAACTAG
GATCATGGCGGCAGAATCAATCAATTGATGTTGAACCTTCAATGTAGGGAATTCGTTCTTGATGGTTTCC
TCCACAGTTTTTCTCCATAATCTTGAAGAGGCCAAAACATTAGCTTTATCCAAGGACCAAATAGGCAATG
GTGGCTCATGTTGTAGGGCCATGAAAGCGGCCATTCTTGTGATTCTTTGCACTTCTGGAACGGTGTATTG
TTCACTATCCCAAGCGACACCATCACCATCGTCTTCCTTTCTCTTACCAAAGTAAATACCTCCCACTAAT
TCTCTGACAACAACGAAGTCAGTACCTTTAGCAAATTGTGGCTTGATTGGAGATAAGTCTAAAAGAGAGT
CGGATGCAAAGTTACATGGTCTTAAGTTGGCGTACAATTGAAGTTCTTTACGGATTTTTAGTAAACCTTG
TTCAGGTCTAACACTACCGGTACCCCATTTAGGACCACCCACAGCACCTAACAAAACGGCATCAGCCTTC
TTGGAGGCTTCCAGCGCCTCATCTGGAAGTGGAACACCTGTAGCATCGATAGCAGCACCACCAATTAAAT
GATTTTCGAAATCGAACTTGACATTGGAACGAACATCAGAAATAGCTTTAAGAACCTTAATGGCTTCGGC
TGTGATTTCTTGACCAACGTGGTCACCTGGCAAAACGACGATCTTCTTAGGGGCAGACATTAGAATGGTA
TATCCTTGAAATATATATATATATATTGCTGAAATGTAAAAGGTAAGAAAAGTTAGAAAGTAAGACGATT
GCTAACCACCTATTGGAAAAAACAATAGGTCCTTAAATAATATTGTCAACTTCAAGTATTGTGATGCAAG
CATTTAGTCATGAACGCTTCTCTATTCTATATGAAAAGCCGGTTCCGGCGCTCTCACCTTTCCTTTTTCT
CCCAATTTTTCAGTTGAAAAAGGTATATGCGTCAGGCGACCTCTGAAATTAACAAAAAATTTCCAGTCAT
CGAATTTGATTCTGTGCGATAGCGCCCCTGTGTGTTCTCGTTATGTTGAGGAAAAAAATAATGGTTGCTA
AGAGATTCGAACTCTTGCATCTTACGATACCTGAGTATTCCCACAGTTAACTGCGGTCAAGATATTTCTT
GAATCAGGCGCCTTAGACCGCTCGGCCAAACAACCAATTACTTGTTGAGAAATAGAGTATAATTATCCTA
TAAATATAACGTTTTTGAACACACATGAACAAGGAAGTACAGGAGACGTCAGGTGGCACTTTTCGGGGAA
ATGTGCGCGGAACCCCTATTTGTTTATTTTTCTAAATACATTCAAATATGTATCCGCTCATGAGACAATA
ACCCTGATAAATGCTTCAATAATATTGAAAAAGGAAGAGTATGAGTATTCAACATTTCCGTGTCGCCCTT
ATTCCCTTTTTTGCGGCATTTTGCCTTCCTGTTTTTGCTCACCCAGAAACGCTGGTGAAAGTAAAAGATG
CTGAAGATCAGTTGGGTGCACGAGTGGGTTACATCGAACTGGATCTCAACAGCGGTAAGATCCTTGAGAG
TTTTCGCCCCGAAGAACGTTTTCCAATGATGAGCACTTTTAAAGTTCTGCTATGTGGCGCGGTATTATCC
CGTATTGACGCCGGGCAAGAGCAACTCGGTCGCCGCATACACTATTCTCAGAATGACTTGGTTGAGTACT
CACCAGTCACAGAAAAGCATCTTACGGATGGCATGACAGTAAGAGAATTATGCAGTGCTGCCATAACCAT
GAGTGATAACACTGCGGCCAACTTACTTCTGACAACGATCGGAGGACCGAAGGAGCTAACCGCTTTTTTG
CACAACATGGGGGATCATGTAACTCGCCTTGATCGTTGGGAACCGGAGCTGAATGAAGCCATACCAAACG
ACGAGCGTGACACCACGATGCCTGTAGCAATGGCAACAACGTTGCGCAAACTATTAACTGGCGAACTACT
TACTCTAGCTTCCCGGCAACAATTAATAGACTGGATGGAGGCGGATAAAGTTGCAGGACCACTTCTGCGC
TCGGCCCTTCCGGCTGGCTGGTTTATTGCTGATAAATCTGGAGCCGGTGAGCGTGGGTCTCGCGGTATCA
TTGCAGCACTGGGGCCAGATGGTAAGCCCTCCCGTATCGTAGTTATCTACACGACGGGGAGTCAGGCAAC
TATGGATGAACGAAATAGACAGATCGCTGAGATAGGTGCCTCACTGATTAAGCATTGGTAACTGTCAGAC
CAAGTTTACTCATATATACTTTAGATTGATTTAAAACTTCATTTTTAATTTAAAAGGATCTAGGTGAAGA
TCCTTTTTGATAATCTCATGACCAAAATCCCTTAACGTGAGTTTTCGTTCCACTGAGCGTCAGACCCCGT
AGAAAAGATCAAAGGATCTTCTTGAGATCCTTTTTTTCTGCGCGTAATCTGCTGCTTGCAAACAAAAAAA
CCACCGCTACCAGCGGTGGTTTGTTTGCCGGATCAAGAGCTACCAACTCTTTTTCCGAAGGTAACTGGCT
TCAGCAGAGCGCAGATACCAAATACTGTTCTTCTAGTGTAGCCGTAGTTAGGCCACCACTTCAAGAACTC
TGTAGCACCGCCTACATACCTCGCTCTGCTAATCCTGTTACCAGTGGCTGCTGCCAGTGGCGATAAGTCG
TGTCTTACCGGGTTGGACTCAAGACGATAGTTACCGGATAAGGCGCAGCGGTCGGGCTGAACGGGGGGTT
CGTGCACACAGCCCAGCTTGGAGCGAACGACCTACACCGAACTGAGATACCTACAGCGTGAGCTATGAGA
AAGCGCCACGCTTCCCGAAGGGAGAAAGGCGGACAGGTATCCGGTAAGCGGCAGGGTCGGAACAGGAGAG
CGCACGAGGGAGCTTCCAGGGGGAAACGCCTGGTATCTTTATAGTCCTGTCGGGTTTCGCCACCTCTGAC
TTGAGCGTCGATTTTTGTGATGCTCGTCAGGGGGGCGGAGCCTATGGAAAAACGCCAGCAACGCGGCCTT
TTTACGGTTCCTGGCCTTTTGCTGGCCTTTTGCTCACATGTTCTTTCCTGCGTTATCCCCTGATTCTGTG
GATAACCGTATTACCGCCTTTGAGTGAGCTGATACCGCTCGCCGCAGCCGAACGACCGAGCGCAGCGAGT
CAGTGAGCGAGGAAGCGGAAGAGCGCCCAATACGCAAACCGCCTCTCCCCGCGCGTTGGCCGATTCATTA
ATGCAGCTGGCACGACAGGTTTCCCGACTGGAAAGCGGGCAGTGAGCGCAACGCAATTAATGTGAGTTAG
CTCACTCATTAGGCACCCCAGGCTTTACACTTTATGCTTCCGGCTCGTATGTTGTGTGGAATTGTGAGCG
GATAACAATTTCACACAGGAAACAGCTATGACCATGATTACGCCAAGCGCGCAATTAACCCTCACTAAAG
GGAACAAAAGCTGGAGCTCCACCGCGGTGGCGGCC
Features (pLannotate 1.2.2; 25 found; start..end, strand, type, name):
     22..665     +  promoter       GAP promoter: S. cerevisiae TDH3; promoter for glyceraldehyde-3-phosphate dehydrogenase
    671..715     +  misc_feature   MCS (fragment): pBluescript multiple cloning site
    717..1835    +  CDS            LYS1: LYS1_YEAST - Experimental evidence at protein level: Swiss-Prot protein existence level 1. Catalyzes the NAD(+)-dependent cleavage of saccharopine to L- lysine and 2-oxoglutarate, the final step in the alpha-aminoadipate (AAA) pathway for lysine biosynthesis. From Saccharomyces cerevisiae (strain ATCC 204508 / S288c) (Baker's yeast).
   1863..2576    +  CDS            GFP: Aequoria victoria green fluorescent protein
   2597..2784    +  terminator     ADH1 terminator: S. cerevisiae ADH1; transcription terminator for the S. cerevisiae alcohol dehydrogenase 1 (ADH1) gene
   2789..2807    -  promoter       T7 promoter: promoter for bacteriophage T7 RNA polymerase
   2815..2970    +  CDS            lacZα (fragment): LacZα fragment of β-galactosidase; lacZ fragment
   2974..3402    +  rep_origin     f1 ori (sequence partly withheld): f1 bacteriophage origin of replication; arrow indicates direction of (+) strand synthesis
   3430..3481    -  misc_feature   bom (fragment): basis of mobility region from pBR322
   3637..5349    -  CDS            ADE2: PUR6_YEAST - Experimental evidence at protein level: Swiss-Prot protein existence level 1. From Saccharomyces cerevisiae (strain ATCC 204508 / S288c) (Baker's yeast).
   5350..5725    -  promoter       ADE2 promoter: S. cerevisiae ADE2
   5736..5849    +  rep_origin     f1 ori (fragment): f1 bacteriophage origin of replication; arrow indicates direction of (+) strand synthesis
   5850..5949    -  misc_feature   bom (fragment): basis of mobility region from pBR322
   6051..6086    -  CDS            rop (fragment): Rop protein, which maintains plasmids at low copy number; rop
   6399..7493    -  CDS            LEU2: 3-isopropylmalate dehydrogenase, required for leucine biosynthesis; S. cerevisiae LEU2; yeast auxotrophic marker
   7494..7901    -  promoter       LEU2 promoter: S. cerevisiae LEU2
   8069..8173    +  promoter       AmpR promoter: bla
   8174..9034    +  CDS            AmpR: β-lactamase; bla; confers resistance to ampicillin, carbenicillin, and related antibiotics
   9205..9793    +  rep_origin     ori: high-copy-number ColE1/pMB1/pBR322/pUC origin of replication
   9976..10068   +  CDS            lacI (fragment): lac repressor; lacI; The lac repressor binds to the lac operator to inhibit transcription in E. coli. This inhibition can be relieved by adding lactose or isopropyl-β-D-thiogalactopyranoside (IPTG).
  10081..10102   +  protein_bind   CAP binding site: CAP binding activates transcription in the presence of cAMP. E. coli catabolite activator protein
  10117..10147   +  promoter       lac promoter: promoter for the E. coli lac operon
  10155..10171   +  protein_bind   lac operator: The lac repressor binds to the lac operator to inhibit transcription in E. coli. This inhibition can be relieved by adding lactose or isopropyl-β-D-thiogalactopyranoside (IPTG). lac repressor encoded by lacI
  10216..10234   +  promoter       T3 promoter: promoter for bacteriophage T3 RNA polymerase
  10247..3       +  misc_feature   MCS (fragment) (across the origin): pBluescript multiple cloning site
