[The description below was written by a language model from this plasmid's Addgene catalogue record and pLannotate feature annotations shown in this document.]
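Description:
pRH3016 is a yeast integrating plasmid (YIp) of about 10.3 kb, built on the pRH3022 backbone, for expressing a GFP-tagged mutant of the Saccharomyces cerevisiae lysine biosynthetic enzyme Lys1. No yeast replication origin (2μ or CEN/ARS) is annotated, consistent with its YIp designation: stable maintenance in yeast requires integration into the chromosome. The plasmid carries both ADE2 and LEU2, each with its native promoter. These can serve as auxotrophic selection markers and as homology for targeting, although the record does not state which locus is used for integration. In E. coli the plasmid is propagated through a high-copy ColE1/pUC-type origin and selected with ampicillin via the bla gene. Remnants of a pBluescript-type scaffold are also present, including an f1 origin, lacZα and MCS fragments, lac regulatory elements and flanking T3 and T7 promoters.

The expression cassette places the LYS1 coding sequence (saccharopine dehydrogenase, which catalyses the final step of the α-aminoadipate pathway to lysine) under the strong constitutive TDH3 (GAP) promoter. LYS1 is followed by a downstream GFP coding sequence, named in the record as a lys1-GFP fusion, and the cassette ends with the ADH1 terminator. The Lys1 portion carries a V26D substitution. According to the catalogue entry, the plasmid belongs to a set of protein quality control substrates and matched controls from a study of functional-but-degraded proteins. This suggests the V26D variant is a misfolding-prone allele, with the GFP tag allowing its abundance and turnover to be followed by fluorescence. The record does not specify which degradation pathway acts on it, or whether this particular plasmid is the substrate or the control of its pair.
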