Addgene plasmid #210147: pRH3016
Purpose: Protein quality control substrate and associated control YIp ADE2-LEU2 pTDH3::lys1-V26D-GFP::tADH1
Depositing lab: Randy Hampton. Depositing organization: University of California, San Diego (UCSD). Publication: Exploring the "misfolding problem" by systematic discovery and analysis of functional-but-degraded proteins. Flagg MP, Lam B, Lam DK, Le TM, Kao A, Slaiwa YI, Hampton RY. Mol Biol Cell. 2023 Dec 1;34(13):ar125. doi: 10.1091/mbc.E23-06-0248. Epub 2023 Sep 20. PubMed 37729018.
Backbone
  Vector backbone: pRH3022
  Vector type: Yeast Expression
Growth in bacteria
  Bacterial resistance: Ampicillin, 100 μg/mL
  Growth temperature: 37°C
  Growth strain: DH5alpha
  Copy number: High Copy
Gene/Insert
  Gene/Insert name: YIp ADE2-LEU2 pTDH3::lys1-V26D-GFP::tADH1
  Species: S. cerevisiae (budding yeast)
  Mutation: V26D
  Entrez Gene: LYS1 (a.k.a. YIR034C)
  Cloning method: Gibson Cloning
Terms and licenses: Academic/Nonprofit Terms; Industry Terms: Not Available to Industry
How to cite: pRH3016 was a gift from Randy Hampton (Addgene plasmid # 210147 ; http://n2t.net/addgene:210147 ; RRID:Addgene_210147)
